Addgene plasmid #54427: LI B-C mOrange
Depositing lab: Martin Parniske. Publication: A modular plasmid assembly kit for multigene expression, gene silencing and silencing rescue in plants. Binder A, Lambert J, Morbitzer R, Popp C, Ott T, Lahaye T, Parniske M. PLoS One. 2014 Feb 13;9(2):e88218. doi: 10.1371/journal.pone.0088218. eCollection 2014. PubMed 24551083.
Backbone
  Vector backbone: pUC57(Gent)
  Backbone manufacturer: Parniske lab
  Vector type: cloning vector
Growth in bacteria
  Bacterial resistance: Gentamicin, 10 μg/mL
  Growth temperature: 37°C
  Growth strain: DH5alpha
  Copy number: High Copy
Gene/Insert
  Gene/Insert name: mOrange + 16 aa GS linker
  Species: Synthetic
  Cloning method: Unknown
  Sequencing primers: 5′ M13-F20; 3′ M13Rev
Terms and licenses: Academic/Nonprofit Terms; Industry Terms: Not Available to Industry
How to cite: LI B-C mOrange was a gift from Martin Parniske (Addgene plasmid # 54427 ; http://n2t.net/addgene:54427 ; RRID:Addgene_54427)
