[The description below was written by a language model from this plasmid's Addgene catalogue record and pLannotate feature annotations shown in this document.]
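Description:
LI B-C mOrange is a small (about 3.2 kb) bacterial cloning vector built on pUC57(Gent), a gentamicin-resistant derivative of pUC57. It belongs to a modular plasmid assembly kit designed for multigene expression, gene silencing and silencing rescue in plants. It is propagated in E. coli at high copy from a ColE1/pUC-type origin of replication. Selection relies on the aacC1 gentamicin acetyltransferase gene, which spans the numbering origin of the circular sequence and lies downstream of a class 1 integron Pc promoter. Remnants of the parental backbone are also annotated, including short fragments of rop, the pBR322 bom region, lacI and lacZα, along with the lac promoter, lac operator and CAP binding site that flank the cloning region.

The insert is a synthetic module encoding mOrange, a constitutively fluorescent orange protein derived from Discosoma sp., combined with a 16-amino-acid glycine-serine linker according to the catalogue entry. The feature table annotates only the mOrange coding sequence, not the linker. The mOrange coding sequence lies on the opposite strand to the lac promoter, and no plant promoter or terminator is annotated, so the plasmid appears to act as a part donor rather than an expression construct in its own right. The name suggests a first-level ("LI") building block occupying a "B-C" position in the kit's assembly scheme, and the flexible linker is consistent with use as a fluorescent tag fused to a neighbouring coding module. However, the record does not state the assembly sites, the cloning method or the fusion orientation. M13 forward and reverse primer sites flank the insert for sequence verification.
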