Features (pLannotate 1.2.2; 11 found; start..end, strand, type, name):
    574..609     +  CDS            rop (fragment): Rop protein, which maintains plasmids at low copy number; rop
    711..810     +  misc_feature   bom (fragment): basis of mobility region from pBR322
    816..973     -  CDS            lacZα (fragment): LacZα fragment of β-galactosidase; lacZ fragment
   1055..1762    +  CDS            mOrange: mOrange is a basic (constitutively fluorescent) orange fluorescent protein published in 2004, derived from Discosoma sp.. It has high acid sensitivity.
   1876..1892    -  protein_bind   lac operator: The lac repressor binds to the lac operator to inhibit transcription in E. coli. This inhibition can be relieved by adding lactose or isopropyl-β-D-thiogalactopyranoside (IPTG). lac repressor encoded by lacI
   1900..1930    -  promoter       lac promoter: promoter for the E. coli lac operon
   1945..1966    -  protein_bind   CAP binding site: CAP binding activates transcription in the presence of cAMP. E. coli catabolite activator protein
   1979..2071    -  CDS            lacI (fragment): lac repressor; lacI; The lac repressor binds to the lac operator to inhibit transcription in E. coli. This inhibition can be relieved by adding lactose or isopropyl-β-D-thiogalactopyranoside (IPTG).
   2254..2842    -  rep_origin     ori: high-copy-number ColE1/pMB1/pBR322/pUC origin of replication
   2957..2985    +  promoter       Pc promoter: intI1 (promoter lies within the coding sequence); class 1 integron promoter
   3174..457     +  CDS            aacC1 (across the origin): AACC1_PSEAI - Experimental evidence at protein level: Swiss-Prot protein existence level 1. Responsible for gentamicin resistance and has a limited substrate range. From Pseudomonas aeruginosa.
>Addgene plasmid #54427 | LI B-C mOrange | depositor full sequence | sequence record 84647 | Full Sequence
CATCATTCGCACATGTAGGCTCGGCCCTGACCAAGTCAAATCCATGCGGGCTGCTCTTGATCTTTTCGGT
CGTGAGTTCGGCGACGTAGCCACCTACTCCCAACATCAGCCGGACTCCGATTACCTCGGGAACTTGCTCC
GTAGTAAGACATTCATCGCGCTTGCTGCCTTCGACCAAGAAGCGGTTGTTGGCGCTCTCGCGGCTTACGT
TCTGCCCAGGTTTGAGCAGCCGCGTAGTGAGATCTATATCTATGATCTCGCAGTCTCCGGCGAGCACCGG
AGGCAGGGCATTGCCACCGCGCTCATCAATCTCCTCAAGCATGAGGCCAACGCGCTTGGTGCTTATGTGA
TCTACGTGCAAGCAGATTACGGTGACGATCCCGCAGTGGCTCTCTATACAAAGTTGGGCATACGGGAAGA
AGTGATGCACTTTGATATCGACCCAAGTACCGCCACCTAACAATTCGTTCAAGCCGAGATCGGCTTCCCG
GCCGCGGAGTTGTTCGGTAAATTGTCACAACGCCGCTCATGACATTAACCTATAAAAATAGGCGTATCAC
GAGGCCCTTTTGTCTCGCGCGTTTCGGTGATGACGGTGAAAACCTCTGACACATGCAGCTCCCGGAGAAG
GTCACAGCTTGTCTGTAAGCGGATGCCGGGAGCAGACAAGCCCGTCAGGGCGCGTCAGCGGGTGTTGGCG
GGTGTCGGGGCTGGCTTAACTATGCGGCATCAGAGCAGATTGTACTGAGAGTGCACCATATGCGGTGTGA
AATACCGCACAGATGCGTAAGGAGAAAATACCGCATCAGGCGCCATTCGCCATTCAGGCTGCGCAACTGT
TGGGAAGGGCGATCGGTGCGGGCCTCTTCGCTATTACGCCAGCTGGCGAAAGGGGGATGTGCTGCAAGGC
GATTAAGTTGGGTAACGCCAGGGTTTTCCCAGTCACGACGTTGTAAAACGACGGCCAGTGAATTCGAGCT
CGGTACCTCGCGAATGCATCTAGATATCGGATCCCGGGCCCGTCGACTGCAGAGGTACGGGTCTCATCTG
AACAATGGTGAGCAAGGGCGAGGAGAATAACATGGCCATCATCAAGGAGTTCATGCGCTTCAAGGTGCGC
ATGGAGGGCTCTGTGAACGGCCACGAGTTCGAGATCGAGGGCGAGGGCGAGGGCCGCCCCTACGAGGGCT
TTCAGACCGCTAAGCTGAAGGTGACCAAGGGTGGCCCCCTGCCCTTCGCCTGGGACATCCTGTCCCCTCA
GTTCACCTACGGCTCCAAGGCCTACGTGAAGCACCCCGCCGACATCCCCGACTACTTCAAGCTGTCCTTC
CCCGAGGGCTTCAAGTGGGAGCGCGTGATGAACTTCGAGGACGGCGGCGTGGTGACCGTGACCCAGGACT
CCTCCCTGCAGGACGGCGAGTTCATCTACAAGGTGAAGCTGCGCGGCACCAACTTCCCCTCCGACGGCCC
CGTAATGCAGAAGAAAACCATGGGCTGGGAGGCCTCCTCCGAGCGGATGTACCCCGAGGACGGCGCCCTG
AAGGGCGAGATCAAGATGAGGCTGAAGCTGAAGGACGGCGGCCACTACACCTCCGAGGTCAAGACCACCT
ACAAGGCCAAGAAGCCCGTGCAGCTGCCCGGCGCCTACATCGTCGGCATCAAGTTGGACATCACCTCCCA
CAACGAGGACTACACCATCGTGGAACAGTACGAACGCGCCGAGGGCCGCCACTCCACCGGCGGCATGGAC
GAGCTGTACAAGGGTGGAGGAGGTTCTGGAGGCGGTGGAAGTGGTGGCGGAGGTAGCGGCACCTGAGACC
TCTGCCTGCATGCAAGCTTGGCGTAATCATGGTCATAGCTGTTTCCTGTGTGAAATTGTTATCCGCTCAC
AATTCCACACAACATACGAGCCGGAAGCATAAAGTGTAAAGCCTGGGGTGCCTAATGAGTGAGCTAACTC
ACATTAATTGCGTTGCGCTCACTGCCCGCTTTCCAGTCGGGAAACCTGTCGTGCCAGCTGCATTAATGAA
TCGGCCAACGCGCGGGGAGAGGCGGTTTGCGTATTGGGCGCTCTTCCGCTTCCTCGCTCACTGACTCGCT
GCGCTCGGTCGTTCGGCTGCGGCGAGCGGTATCAGCTCACTCAAAGGCGGTAATACGGTTATCCACAGAA
TCAGGGGATAACGCAGGAAAGAACATGTGAGCAAAAGGCCAGCAAAAGGCCAGGAACCGTAAAAAGGCCG
CGTTGCTGGCGTTTTTCCATAGGCTCCGCCCCCCTGACGAGCATCACAAAAATCGACGCTCAAGTCAGAG
GTGGCGAAACCCGACAGGACTATAAAGATACCAGGCGTTTCCCCCTGGAAGCTCCCTCGTGCGCTCTCCT
GTTCCGACCCTGCCGCTTACCGGATACCTGTCCGCCTTTCTCCCTTCGGGAAGCGTGGCGCTTTCTCATA
GCTCACGCTGTAGGTATCTCAGTTCGGTGTAGGTCGTTCGCTCCAAGCTGGGCTGTGTGCACGAACCCCC
CGTTCAGCCCGACCGCTGCGCCTTATCCGGTAACTATCGTCTTGAGTCCAACCCGGTAAGACACGACTTA
TCGCCACTGGCAGCAGCCACTGGTAACAGGATTAGCAGAGCGAGGTATGTAGGCGGTGCTACAGAGTTCT
TGAAGTGGTGGCCTAACTACGGCTACACTAGAAGAACAGTATTTGGTATCTGCGCTCTGCTGAAGCCAGT
TACCTTCGGAAAAAGAGTTGGTAGCTCTTGATCCGGCAAACAAACCACCGCTGGTAGCGGTGGTTTTTTT
GTTTGCAAGCAGCAGATTACGCGCAGAAAAAAAGGATCTCAAGAAGATCCTTTGATCTTTTCTACGGGGT
CTGACGCTCAGTGGAACGAAAACTCACGTTAAGGGATTTTGGTCATGAGGCGCACACCGTGGAAACGGAT
GAAGGCACGAACCCAGTTGACATAAGCCTGTTCGGTTCGTAAACTGTAATGCAAGTAGCGTATGCGCTCA
CGCAACTGGTCCAGAACCTTGACCGAACGCAGCGGTGGTAACGGCGCAGTGGCGGTTTTCATGGCTTGTT
ATGACTGTTTTTTTGTACAGTCTATGCCTCGGGCATCCAAGCAGCAAGCGCGTTACGCCGTGGGTCGATG
TTTGATGTTATGGAGCAGCAACGATGTTACGCAGCAGCAACGATGTTACGCAGCAGGGCAGTCGCCCTAA
AACAAAGTTAGGTGGCTCAAGTATGGG
