>Addgene plasmid #54427 | LI B-C mOrange | addgene partial sequence | sequence record 87616 | M13pUC-Fwd 5'-CCCAGTCACGACGTTGTAAAACG-3'
AGCTCGGTACCTCGCGAATGCATCTAGATATCGGATCCCGGGCCCGTCGACTGCAGAGGTACGGGTCTCA
TCTGAACAATGGTGAGCAAGGGCGAGGAGAATAACATGGCCATCATCAAGGAGTTCATGCGCTTCAAGGT
GCGCATGGAGGGCTCTGTGAACGGCCACGAGTTCGAGATCGAGGGCGAGGGCGAGGGCCGCCCCTACGAG
GGCTTTCAGACCGCTAAGCTGAAGGTGACCAAGGGTGGCCCCCTGCCCTTCGCCTGGGACATCCTGTCCC
CTCAGTTCACCTACGGCTCCAAGGCCTACGTGAAGCACCCCGCCGACATCCCCGACTACTTCAAGCTGTC
CTTCCCCGAGGGCTTCAAGTGGGAGCGCGTGATGAACTTCGAGGACGGCGGCGTGGTGACCGTGACCCAG
GACTCCTCCCTGCAGGACGGCGAGTTCATCTACAAGGTGAAGCTGCGCGGCACCAACTTCCCCTCCGACG
GCCCCGTAATGCAGAAGAAAACCATGGGCTGGGAGGCCTCCTCCGAGCGGATGTACCCCGAGGACGGCGC
CCTGAAGGGCGAGATCAAGATGAGGCTGAAGCTGAAGGACGGCGGCCACTACACCTCCGAGGTCAAGACC
ACCTACAAGGCCAAGAAGCCCGTGCAGCTGCCCGGCGCCTACATCGTCGGCATCAAGTTGGACATCACCT
CCCACAACGAGGACTACACCATCGTGGAACAGTACGAACGCGCCGAGGGCCGCCACTCCACCGGCGGCAT
GGACGAGCTGTACAAGGGTGGAGGAGGTTCTGGAGGCGGTGGAAGTGGTGGCGGAGGTAGCGGCACCTGA
GACCTCTGCCTGCATGCAAGCTTGGCGTAATCATGGTCATAGCTGTTTCCTGTGTGAAATTGTTATCCGC
TCACAATTCCACACAACATACGAGCCGGAAGCATAAAGTGTAAAGCCTGGGGTGCCTAATGAGTGAGCTA
ACTCACATTAATTGCGTTGCGCTCACTGCCCGCTTTCCAGTCGGGAAACCTGTC
