>Addgene plasmid #54427 | LI B-C mOrange | addgene partial sequence | sequence record 87618 | M13pUC-Rev 5'-AGCGGATAACAATTTCACACAGG-3'
AGCTTGCATGCAGGCAGAGGTCTCAGGTGCCGCTACCTCCGCCACCACTTCCACCGCCTCCAGAACCTCC
TCCACCCTTGTACAGCTCGTCCATGCCGCCGGTGGAGTGGCGGCCCTCGGCGCGTTCGTACTGTTCCACG
ATGGTGTAGTCCTCGTTGTGGGAGGTGATGTCCAACTTGATGCCGACGATGTAGGCGCCGGGCAGCTGCA
CGGGCTTCTTGGCCTTGTAGGTGGTCTTGACCTCGGAGGTGTAGTGGCCGCCGTCCTTCAGCTTCAGCCT
CATCTTGATCTCGCCCTTCAGGGCGCCGTCCTCGGGGTACATCCGCTCGGAGGAGGCCTCCCAGCCCATG
GTTTTCTTCTGCATTACGGGGCCGTCGGAGGGGAAGTTGGTGCCGCGCAGCTTCACCTTGTAGATGAACT
CGCCGTCCTGCAGGGAGGAGTCCTGGGTCACGGTCACCACGCCGCCGTCCTCGAAGTTCATCACGCGCTC
CCACTTGAAGCCCTCGGGGAAGGACAGCTTGAAGTAGTCGGGGATGTCGGCGGGGTGCTTCACGTAGGCC
TTGGAGCCGTAGGTGAACTGAGGGGACAGGATGTCCCAGGCGAAGGGCAGGGGGCCACCCTTGGTCACCT
TCAGCTTAGCGGTCTGAAAGCCCTCGTAGGGGCGGCCCTCGCCCTCGCCCTCGATCTCGAACTCGTGGCC
GTTCACAGAGCCCTCCATGCGCACCTTGAAGCGCATGAACTCCTTGATGATGGCCATGTTATTCTCCTCG
CCCTTGCTCACCATTGTTCAGATGAGACCCGTACCTCTGCAGTCGACGGGCCCGGGATCCGATATCTAGA
TGCATTCGCGAGGTACCGAGCTCGAATTCACTGGCCGTCGTTTTACAACGTCGTGACTGGGAAAACCCTG
GCGTTACCCAACTTAATCGCCTTGCAGCACATCCCCCTTTCGCCAGCTGGCGTAATAGCGAA
